>Addgene plasmid #214869 | AiP15140: pAAV-AiE0873m_3xC2-minBG-CoChR-EGFP-WPRE3-BGHpA (Alias: CN5140) | addgene full sequence | sequence record 430971 | Addgene NGS Result
CCTGCAGGCAGCTGCGCGCTCGCTCGCTCACTGAGGCCGCCCGGGCGTCGGGCGACCTTTGGTCGCCCGG
CCTCAGTGAGCGAGCGAGCGCGCAGAGAGGGAGTGGCCAACTCCATCACTAGGGGTTCCTGCGGCCGCAC
GCGTCATGGATTTCTCCAAAGCTTTGTAGGGCAGAACTCTGAATGTTTATTTCTCTGATGAATCCTTAAT
GAAAGTGGCCAGCCATCCTGGGGAGAACAAGCCTTAGTTCCCACTGAGAAGGATAGCAAGCAGCATAAGA
GTAGCTGATGTCAAAGGCTATTAATGCAAATGAAAATTATAATTCCTCATCAAGATCTGCTCCCAGACAG
GCTAATCATTGTGCCACCTGTTTACAGAAACACACTGCTAATCAGTCAGTAAAATCTTTTAAGTTTCTGT
GCTTCTCTGTGTACGATTTTTAGCCTCCATGGATTTCTCCAAAGCTTTGTAGGGCAGAACTCTGAATGTT
TATTTCTCTGATGAATCCTTAATGAAAGTGGCCAGCCATCCTGGGGAGAACAAGCCTTAGTTCCCACTGA
GAAGGATAGCAAGCAGCATAAGAGTAGCTGATGTCAAAGGCTATTAATGCAAATGAAAATTATAATTCCT
CATCAAGATCTGCTCCCAGACAGGCTAATCATTGTGCCACCTGTTTACAGAAACACACTGCTAATCAGTC
AGTAAAATCTTTTAAGTTTCTGTGCTTCTCTGTGTACGATTTTTAGCCTCCATGGATTTCTCCAAAGCTT
TGTAGGGCAGAACTCTGAATGTTTATTTCTCTGATGAATCCTTAATGAAAGTGGCCAGCCATCCTGGGGA
GAACAAGCCTTAGTTCCCACTGAGAAGGATAGCAAGCAGCATAAGAGTAGCTGATGTCAAAGGCTATTAA
TGCAAATGAAAATTATAATTCCTCATCAAGATCTGCTCCCAGACAGGCTAATCATTGTGCCACCTGTTTA
CAGAAACACACTGCTAATCAGTCAGTAAAATCTTTTAAGTTTCTGTGCTTCTCTGTGTACGATTTTTAGC
CTCGAGCTCGGGCTGGGCATAAAAGTCAGGGCAGAGCCATCTATTGCTTACATTTGCTTCTGGGATCCGC
CACCATGCTGGGAAACGGCAGCGCCATTGTGCCTATCGACCAGTGCTTTTGCCTGGCTTGGACCGACAGC
CTGGGAAGCGATACAGAGCAGCTGGTGGCCAACATCCTCCAGTGGTTCGCCTTCGGCTTCAGCATCCTGA
TCCTGATGTTCTACGCCTACCAGACTTGGAGAGCCACTTGCGGTTGGGAGGAGGTCTACGTCTGTTGCGT
CGAGCTGACCAAGGTCATCATCGAGTTCTTCCACGAGTTCGACGACCCCAGCATGCTGTACCTGGCTAAC
GGACACCGAGTCCAGTGGCTGAGATACGCAGAGTGGCTGCTGACTTGTCCCGTCATCCTGATCCACCTGA
GCAACCTGACCGGCCTGAAGGACGACTACAGCAAGCGGACCATGAGGCTGCTGGTGTCAGACGTGGGAAC
CATCGTGTGGGGAGCTACAAGCGCCATGAGCACAGGCTACGTCAAGGTCATCTTCTTCGTGCTGGGTTGC
ATCTACGGCGCCAACACCTTCTTCCACGCCGCCAAGGTGTATATCGAGAGCTACCACGTGGTGCCAAAGG
GCAGACCTAGAACCGTCGTGCGGATCATGGCTTGGCTGTTCTTCCTGTCTTGGGGCATGTTCCCCGTGCT
GTTCGTCGTGGGACCAGAAGGATTCGACGCCATCAGCGTGTACGGCTCTACCATTGGCCACACCATCATC
GACCTCATGAGCAAGAATTGTTGGGGCCTGCTGGGACACTATCTGAGAGTGCTGATCCACCAGCACATCA
TCATCTACGGCGACATCCGGAAGAAGACCAAGATCAACGTGGCCGGCGAGGAGATGGAAGTGGAGACCAT
GGTGGACCAGGAGGACGAGGAGACAGTGGCGGCACCGGTAGTAGCAGTGAGCAAGGGCGAGGAGCTGTTC
ACCGGGGTGGTGCCCATCCTGGTCGAGCTGGACGGCGACGTAAACGGCCACAAGTTCAGCGTGTCCGGCG
AGGGCGAGGGCGATGCCACCTACGGCAAGCTGACCCTGAAGTTCATTTGCACCACCGGCAAGCTGCCCGT
GCCCTGGCCCACCCTCGTGACCACCCTGACCTACGGCGTGCAGTGCTTCAGCCGCTACCCCGACCACATG
AAGCAGCACGACTTCTTCAAGTCCGCCATGCCCGAAGGCTACGTCCAGGAGCGCACCATCTTCTTCAAGG
ACGACGGCAACTACAAGACCCGCGCCGAGGTGAAGTTCGAGGGCGACACCCTGGTGAACCGCATCGAGCT
GAAGGGCATCGACTTCAAGGAGGACGGCAACATCCTGGGGCACAAGCTGGAGTACAACTACAACAGCCAC
AACGTCTATATCATGGCCGACAAGCAGAAGAACGGCATCAAGGTGAACTTCAAGATCCGCCACAACATCG
AGGACGGCAGCGTGCAGCTCGCCGACCACTACCAGCAGAACACCCCCATCGGCGACGGCCCCGTGCTGCT
GCCCGACAACCACTACCTGAGCACCCAGTCCGCCCTGAGCAAAGACCCCAACGAGAAGCGCGATCACATG
GTCCTGCTGGAGTTCGTGACCGCCGCCGGGATCACTCTCGGCATGGACGAGCTGTACAAGTAAGAATTCG
ATATCATAATCAACCTCTGGATTACAAAATTTGTGAAAGATTGACTGGTATTCTTAACTATGTTGCTCCT
TTTACGCTATGTGGATACGCTGCTTTAATGCCTTTGTATCATGCTATTGCTTCCCGTATGGCTTTCATTT
TCTCCTCCTTGTATAAATCCTGGTTAGTTCTTGCCACGGCGGAACTCATCGCCGCCTGCCTTGCCCGCTG
CTGGACAGGGGCTCGGCTGTTGGGCACTGACAATTCCGTGGCTCGAGAGATCTTCGACTGTGCCTTCTAG
TTGCCAGCCATCTGTTGTTTGCCCCTCCCCCGTGCCTTCCTTGACCCTGGAAGGTGCCACTCCCACTGTC
CTTTCCTAATAAAATGAGGAAATTGCATCGCATTGTCTGAGTAGGTGTCATTCTATTCTGGGGGGTGGGG
TGGGGCAGGACAGCAAGGGGGAGGATTGGGAAGACAATAGCAGGCATGAGATCTCACGTGCGGACCGAGC
GGCCGCAGGAACCCCTAGTGATGGAGTTGGCCACTCCCTCTCTGCGCGCTCGCTCGCTCACTGAGGCCGG
GCGACCAAAGGTCGCCCGACGCCCGGGCTTTGCCCGGGCGGCCTCAGTGAGCGAGCGAGCGCGCAGCTGC
CTGCAGGGGCGCCTGATGCGGTATTTTCTCCTTACGCATCTGTGCGGTATTTCACACCGCATA
[95 nt withheld, positions 3424-3518]
T
[46 nt withheld, positions 3520-3565]
C
[141 nt withheld, positions 3567-3707]
CCTTTGACGTTGGAGTCCACGTTCTTT
[37 nt withheld, positions 3735-3771]
ACTCTATCTCGGGCTATTCTTTTGATTTATAAGGGATTTTGCCGATTTCGGTCTATTGGTTAAAAAATGA
GCTGATTTAACAAAAATTTAACGCGAATTTTAACAAAATATTAACGTTTACAATTTTATGGTGCACTCTC
AGTACAATCTGCTCTGATGCCGCATAGTTAAGCCAGCCCCGACACCCGCCAACACCCGCTGACGCGCCCT
GACGGGCTTGTCTGCTCCCGGCATCCGCTTACAGACAAGCTGTGACCGTCTCCGGGAGCTGCATGTGTCA
GAGGTTTTCACCGTCATCACCGAAACGCGCGAGACGAAAGGGCCTCGTGATACGCCTATTTTTATAGGTT
AATGTCATGATAATAATGGTTTCTTAGACGTCAGGTGGCACTTTTCGGGGAAATGTGCGCGGAACCCCTA
TTTGTTTATTTTTCTAAATACATTCAAATATGTATCCGCTCATGAGACAATAACCCTGATAAATGCTTCA
ATAATATTGAAAAAGGAAGAGTATGAGTATTCAACATTTCCGTGTCGCCCTTATTCCCTTTTTTGCGGCA
TTTTGCCTTCCTGTTTTTGCTCACCCAGAAACGCTGGTGAAAGTAAAAGATGCTGAAGATCAGTTGGGTG
CACGAGTGGGTTACATCGAACTGGATCTCAACAGCGGTAAGATCCTTGAGAGTTTTCGCCCCGAAGAACG
TTTTCCAATGATGAGCACTTTTAAAGTTCTGCTATGTGGCGCGGTATTATCCCGTATTGACGCCGGGCAA
GAGCAACTCGGTCGCCGCATACACTATTCTCAGAATGACTTGGTTGAGTACTCACCAGTCACAGAAAAGC
ATCTTACGGATGGCATGACAGTAAGAGAATTATGCAGTGCTGCCATAACCATGAGTGATAACACTGCGGC
CAACTTACTTCTGACAACGATCGGAGGACCGAAGGAGCTAACCGCTTTTTTGCACAACATGGGGGATCAT
GTAACTCGCCTTGATCGTTGGGAACCGGAGCTGAATGAAGCCATACCAAACGACGAGCGTGACACCACGA
TGCCTGTAGCAATGGCAACAACGTTGCGCAAACTATTAACTGGCGAACTACTTACTCTAGCTTCCCGGCA
ACAATTAATAGACTGGATGGAGGCGGATAAAGTTGCAGGACCACTTCTGCGCTCGGCCCTTCCGGCTGGC
TGGTTTATTGCTGATAAATCTGGAGCCGGTGAGCGTGGGTCTCGCGGTATCATTGCAGCACTGGGGCCAG
ATGGTAAGCCCTCCCGTATCGTAGTTATCTACACGACGGGGAGTCAGGCAACTATGGATGAACGAAATAG
ACAGATCGCTGAGATAGGTGCCTCACTGATTAAGCATTGGTAACTGTCAGACCAAGTTTACTCATATATA
CTTTAGATTGATTTAAAACTTCATTTTTAATTTAAAAGGATCTAGGTGAAGATCCTTTTTGATAATCTCA
TGACCAAAATCCCTTAACGTGAGTTTTCGTTCCACTGAGCGTCAGACCCCGTAGAAAAGATCAAAGGATC
TTCTTGAGATCCTTTTTTTCTGCGCGTAATCTGCTGCTTGCAAACAAAAAAACCACCGCTACCAGCGGTG
GTTTGTTTGCCGGATCAAGAGCTACCAACTCTTTTTCCGAAGGTAACTGGCTTCAGCAGAGCGCAGATAC
CAAATACTGTTCTTCTAGTGTAGCCGTAGTTAGGCCACCACTTCAAGAACTCTGTAGCACCGCCTACATA
CCTCGCTCTGCTAATCCTGTTACCAGTGGCTGCTGCCAGTGGCGATAAGTCGTGTCTTACCGGGTTGGAC
TCAAGACGATAGTTACCGGATAAGGCGCAGCGGTCGGGCTGAACGGGGGGTTCGTGCACACAGCCCAGCT
TGGAGCGAACGACCTACACCGAACTGAGATACCTACAGCGTGAGCTATGAGAAAGCGCCACGCTTCCCGA
AGGGAGAAAGGCGGACAGGTATCCGGTAAGCGGCAGGGTCGGAACAGGAGAGCGCACGAGGGAGCTTCCA
GGGGGAAACGCCTGGTATCTTTATAGTCCTGTCGGGTTTCGCCACCTCTGACTTGAGCGTCGATTTTTGT
GATGCTCGTCAGGGGGGCGGAGCCTATGGAAAAACGCCAGCAACGCGGCCTTTTTACGGTTCCTGGCCTT
TTGCTGGCCTTTTGCTCACATGT
Features (pLannotate 1.2.2; 15 found; start..end, strand, type, name):
     12..39      +  repeat_region  AAV2 ITR (fragment): inverted terminal repeat of adeno-associated virus serotype 2 inverted
     68..95      +  repeat_region  AAV2 ITR (fragment): inverted terminal repeat of adeno-associated virus serotype 2 inverted
   1125..1988    +  CDS            CoChR: high-photocurrent channelrhodopsin from Chloromonas oogama (Shemesh et al., 2017)
   2007..2723    +  CDS            EGFP: the original enhanced GFP (Yang et al., 1996) mammalian codon-optimized
   2738..2895    +  misc_feature   WPRE (fragment): woodchuck hepatitis virus posttranscriptional regulatory element
   2901..2981    +  misc_feature   WPRE (fragment): woodchuck hepatitis virus posttranscriptional regulatory element
   2998..3109    +  polyA_signal   bGH poly(A) signal: bovine growth hormone polyadenylation signal
   3227..3367    +  repeat_region  AAV2 ITR: inverted terminal repeat of adeno-associated virus serotype 2 inverted
   3372..3423    -  misc_feature   bom (fragment): basis of mobility region from pBR322
   3442..3897    +  rep_origin     f1 ori (sequence partly withheld): f1 bacteriophage origin of replication; arrow indicates direction of (+) strand synthesis
   3898..3947    -  misc_feature   bom (fragment): basis of mobility region from pBR322
   4049..4084    -  CDS            rop (fragment): Rop protein, which maintains plasmids at low copy number; rop
   4179..4283    +  promoter       AmpR promoter: bla
   4284..5144    +  CDS            AmpR: β-lactamase; bla; confers resistance to ampicillin, carbenicillin, and related antibiotics
   5315..5903    +  rep_origin     ori: high-copy-number ColE1/pMB1/pBR322/pUC origin of replication
