[The description below was written by a language model from this plasmid's Addgene catalogue record and pLannotate feature annotations shown in this document.]
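Description:
AiP15140: pAAV-AiE0873m_3xC2-minBG-CoChR-EGFP-WPRE3-BGHpA (alias CN5140) is a recombinant AAV transfer plasmid of about 6 kb, built to deliver an optogenetic actuator to striatal cholinergic neurons. It is maintained in bacteria through a high-copy ColE1/pUC-type origin and selected with ampicillin via the bla gene and its promoter. The backbone also carries an f1 phage origin and small remnants of the pBR322 bom and rop regions. AAV2 inverted terminal repeats flank the expression cassette and provide the signals for replication and packaging of the genome into AAV capsids. The annotation detects the right-hand ITR in full but only short fragments of the left one, which may reflect how poorly these repeats are read and annotated rather than a true truncation.

As the name indicates, expression is driven by an enhancer element, AiE0873m, supplied as three copies of a core segment (3xC2) placed upstream of a minimal beta-globin promoter (minBG). These elements are not annotated in the feature table but presumably occupy the unannotated stretch between the left ITR and the coding sequence. In this design the minimal promoter alone has little activity, so the enhancer confers the cell-type specificity. The payload is CoChR, a high-photocurrent channelrhodopsin from Chloromonas oogama, followed closely by EGFP, consistent with the fusion named in the record. Expressing cells can thus be both depolarised by light and identified by fluorescence. A shortened woodchuck posttranscriptional regulatory element (WPRE3, seen as two WPRE fragments) boosts transcript expression while saving packaging space, and a bovine growth hormone polyadenylation signal terminates the transcript. The construct belongs to an enhancer AAV toolbox for accessing and perturbing striatal cell types, and a PHP.eB-packaged viral preparation is referenced in the record.
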