Addgene plasmid #214869: AiP15140: pAAV-AiE0873m_3xC2-minBG-CoChR-EGFP-WPRE3-BGHpA (Alias: CN5140)
Purpose: Expression of CoChR-EGFP in striatal cholinergic neurons
Depositing lab: Allen Institute for Brain Science & Jonathan Ting. Depositing organization: Allen Institute. Publication: Enhancer AAV toolbox for accessing and perturbing striatal cell types and circuits. Hunker AC, Wirthlin ME, Gill G, Johansen NJ, Hooper M, Omstead V, Vargas S, Lerma MN, Taskin N, Weed N, Laird WD, Bishaw YM, Bendrick JL, Gore BB, Ben-Simon Y, Opitz-Araya X, Martinez RA, Way SW, Thyagarajan B, Otto S, Sanchez REA, Alexander JR, Amaya A, Amster A, Arbuckle J, Ayala A, Baker PM, Barcelli T, Barta S, Bertagnolli D, Bielstein C, Bishwakarma P, Bowlus J, Boyer G, Brouner K, Casian B, Casper T, Chakka AB, Chakrabarty R, Chong P, Clark M, Colbert K, Daniel S, Dawe T, Departee M, DiValentin P, Donadio NP, Dotson NI, Dwivedi D, Egdorf T, Fliss T, Gary A, Goldy J, Grasso C, Groce EL, Gudsnuk K, Han W, Haradon Z, Hastings S, Helback O, Ho WV, Huang C, Johnson T, Jones DL, Juneau Z, Kenney J, Leibly M, Li S, Liang E, Loeffler H, Lusk NA, Madigan Z, Malloy J, Malone J, McCue R, Melchor J, Mich JK, Moosman S, Morin E, Naidoo R, Newman D, Ngo K, Nguyen K, Oster AL, Ouellette B, Oyama AA, Pena N, Pham T, Phillips E, Pom C, Potekhina L, Ransford S, Ray PL, Reding M, Rette DF, Reynoldson C, Rimorin C, Sigler AR, Rocha DB, Ronellenfitch K, Ruiz A, Sawyer L, Sevigny JP, Shapovalova NV, Shepard N, Shulga L, Soliman S, Staats B, Taormina MJ, Tieu M, Wang Y, Wilkes J, Wood T, Zhou T, Williford A, Dee N, Mollenkopf T, Ng L, Esposito L, Kalmbach BE, Yao S, Ariza J, Collman F, Mufti S, Smith K, Waters J, Ersing I, Patrick M, Zeng H, Lein ES, Kojima Y, Horwitz G, Owen SF, Levi BP, Daigle TL, Tasic B, Bakken TE, Ting JT. Neuron. 2025 May 21;113(10):1507-1524.e17. doi: 10.1016/j.neuron.2025.04.035. PubMed 40403704.
Backbone
  Vector backbone: rAAV
  Vector type: AAV
Growth in bacteria
  Bacterial resistance: Ampicillin, 100 μg/mL
  Growth temperature: 30°C
  Growth strain: NEB Stable
  Copy number: High Copy
Gene/Insert
  Gene/Insert name: CoChR-EGFP
  Species: Synthetic
  Cloning method: Restriction Enzyme; 5′ cloning site unknown (unknown if destroyed)
Terms and licenses: Academic/Nonprofit Terms; Industry Terms: Not Available to Industry
Depositor comments: Allen Institute plasmid ALIAS: AiP15140 This work supported by NIH BRAIN Initiative grant UF1MH128339
How to cite: AiP15140: pAAV-AiE0873m_3xC2-minBG-CoChR-EGFP-WPRE3-BGHpA (Alias: CN5140) was a gift from Allen Institute for Brain Science & Jonathan Ting (Addgene plasmid # 214869 ; http://n2t.net/addgene:214869 ; RRID:Addgene_214869) For viral preps, please replace (Addgene plasmid # 214869) in the above sentence with: (Addgene viral prep # 214869-PHPeB)
